>Addgene plasmid #206867 | pBABE-LynG | addgene full sequence | sequence record 418219 | Addgene NGS Result
GTGCACGAACCCCCCGTTCAGCCCGACCGCTGCGCCTTATCCGGTAACTATCGTCTTGAGTCCAACCCGG
TAAGACACGACTTATCGCCACTGGCAGCAGCCACTGGTAACAGGATTAGCAGAGCGAGGTATGTAGGCGG
TGCTACAGAGTTCTTGAAGTGGTGGCCTAACTACGGCTACACTAGAAGAACAGTATTTGGTATCTGCGCT
CTGCTGAAGCCAGTTACCTTCGGAAAAAGAGTTGGTAGCTCTTGATCCGGCAAACAAACCACCGCTGGTA
GCGGTGGTTTTTTTGTTTGCAAGCAGCAGATTACGCGCAGAAAAAAAGGATCTCAAGAAGATCCTTTGAT
CTTTTCTACGGGGTCTGACGCTCAGTGGAACGAAAACTCACGTTAAGGGATTTTGGTCATGAGATTATCA
AAAAGGATCTTCACCTAGATCCTTTTGCGGCCGCAAATCAATCTAAAGTATATATGAGTAAACTTGGTCT
GACAGTTACCAATGCTTAATCAGTGAGGCACCTATCTCAGCGATCTGTCTATTTCGTTCATCCATAGTTG
CCTGACTCCCCGTCGTGTAGATAACTACGATACGGGAGGGCTTACCATCTGGCCCCAGTGCTGCAATGAT
ACCGCGAGACCCACGCTCACCGGCTCCAGATTTATCAGCAATAAACCAGCCAGCCGGAAGGGCCGAGCGC
AGAAGTGGTCCTGCAACTTTATCCGCCTCCATCCAGTCTATTAATTGTTGCCGGGAAGCTAGAGTAAGTA
GTTCGCCAGTTAATAGTTTGCGCAACGTTGTTGCCATTGCTACAGGCATCGTGGTGTCACGCTCGTCGTT
TGGTATGGCTTCATTCAGCTCCGGTTCCCAACGATCAAGGCGAGTTACATGATCCCCCATGTTGTGCAAA
AAAGCGGTTAGCTCCTTCGGTCCTCCGATCGTTGTCAGAAGTAAGTTGGCCGCAGTGTTATCACTCATGG
TTATGGCAGCACTGCATAATTCTCTTACTGTCATGCCATCCGTAAGATGCTTTTCTGTGACTGGTGAGTA
CTCAACCAAGTCATTCTGAGAATAGTGTATGCGGCGACCGAGTTGCTCTTGCCCGGCGTCAATACGGGAT
AATACCGCGCCACATAGCAGAACTTTAAAAGTGCTCATCATTGGAAAACGTTCTTCGGGGCGAAAACTCT
CAAGGATCTTACCGCTGTTGAGATCCAGTTCGATGTAACCCACTCGTGCACCCAACTGATCTTCAGCATC
TTTTACTTTCACCAGCGTTTCTGGGTGAGCAAAAACAGGAAGGCAAAATGCCGCAAAAAAGGGAATAAGG
GCGACACGGAAATGTTGAATACTCATACTCTTCCTTTTTCAATATTATTGAAGCATTTATCAGGGTTATT
GTCTCATGAGCGGATACATATTTGAATGTATTTAGAAAAATAAACAAATAGGGGTTCCGCGCACATTTCC
CCGAAAAGTGCCACCTGCAGCCTGAATATGGGCCAAACAGGATATCTGTGGTAAGCAGTTCCTGCCCCGG
CTCAGGGCCAAGAACAGATGGAACAGCTGAATATGGGCCAAACAGGATATCTGTGGTAAGCAGTTCCTGC
CCCGGCTCAGGGCCAAGAACAGATGGTCCCCAGATGCGGTCCAGCCCTCAGCAGTTTCTAGAGAACCATC
AGATGTTTCCAGGGTGCCCCAAGGACCTGAAATGACCCTGTGCCTTATTTGAACTAACCAATCAGTTCGC
TTCTCGCTTCTGTTCGCGCGCTTCTGCTCCCCGAGCTCAATAAAAGAGCCCACAACCCCTCACTCGGGGC
GCCAGTCCTCCGATTGACTGAGTCGCCCGGGTACCCGTGTATCCAATAAACCCTCTTGCAGTTGCATCCG
ACTTGTGGTCTCGCTGTTCCTTGGGAGGGTCTCCTCTGAGTGATTGACTACCCGTCAGCGGGGGTCTTTC
ATTTGGGGGCTCGTCCGGGATCGGGAGACCCCTGCCCAGGGACCACCGACCCACCACCGGGAGGCAAGCT
GGCCAGCAACTTATCTGTGTCTGTCCGATTGTCTAGTGTCTATGACTGATTTTATGCGCCTGCGTCGGTA
CTAGTTAGCTAACTAGCTCTGTATCTGGCGGACCCGTGGTGGAACTGACGAGTTCTGAACACCCGGCCGC
AACCCTGGGAGACGTCCCAGGGACTTTGGGGGCCGTTTTTGTGGCCCGACCTGAGGAAGGGAGTCGATGT
GGAATCCGACCCCGTCAGGATATGTGGTTCTGGTAGGAGACGAGAACCTAAAACAGTTCCCGCCTCCGTC
TGAATTTTTGCTTTCGGTTTGGAACCGAAGCCGCGCGTCTTGTCTGCTGCAGCGCTGCAGCATCGTTCTG
TGTTGTCTCTGTCTGACTGTGTTTCTGTATTTGTCTGAAAATTAGGGCCAGACTGTTACCACTCCCTTAA
GTTTGACCTTAGGTCACTGGAAAGATGTCGAGCGGATCGCTCACAACCAGTCGGTAGATGTCAAGAAGAG
ACGTTGGGTTACCTTCTGCTCTGCAGAATGGCCAACCTTTAACGTCGGATGGCCGCGAGACGGCACCTTT
AACCGAGACCTCATCACCCAGGTTAAGATCAAGGTCTTTTCACCTGGCCCGCATGGACACCCAGACCAGG
TCCCCTACATCGTGACCTGGGAAGCCTTGGCTTTTGACCCCCCTCCCTGGGTCAAGCCCTTTGTACACCC
TAAGCCTCCGCCTCCTCTTCCTCCATCCGCCCCGTCTCTCCCCCTTGAACCTCCTCGTTCGACCCCCCCT
CGAGCTGCAGAGCTTGCTGACCCAGCTGTGGACTAGGGGAAAGGGGAAAGAGGAAAGGGAAGGAGAGGTG
GGGGGGACGAAACAGGGGCGCTGGAGCCCTGAGCTTCCTGAAGCTAGGGCTGCATCGAATTCATGGGATG
TATCAAGAGTAAGCGTAAGGATAATCTCAATGACGACGAGCTCGAGACCATGGTGAGCAAGGGCGAGGAG
CTGTTCACCGGGGTGGTGCCCATCCTGGTCGAGCTGGACGGCGACGTAAACGGCCACAAGTTCAGCGTGT
CCGGCGAGGGCGAGGGCGATGCCACCTACGGCAAGCTGACCCTGAAGTTCATCTGCACCACCGGCAAGCT
GCCCGTGCCCTGGCCCACCCTCGTGACCACCCTGACCTACGGCGTGCAGTGCTTCAGCCGCTACCCCGAC
CACATGAAGCAGCACGACTTCTTCAAGTCCGCCATGCCCGAAGGCTACGTCCAGGAGCGCACCATCTTCT
TCAAGGACGACGGCAACTACAAGACCCGCGCCGAGGTGAAGTTCGAGGGCGACACCCTGGTGAACCGCAT
CGAGCTGAAGGGCATCGACTTCAAGGAGGACGGCAACATCCTGGGGCACAAGCTGGAGTACAACTACAAC
AGCCACAACGTCTATATCATGGCCGACAAGCAGAAGAACGGCATCAAGGTGAACTTCAAGATCCGCCACA
ACATCGAGGACGGCAGCGTGCAGCTCGCCGACCACTACCAGCAGAACACCCCCATCGGCGACGGCCCCGT
GCTGCTGCCCGACAACCACTACCTGAGCACCCAGTCCAAACTGAGCAAAGACCCCAACGAGAAGCGCGAT
CACATGGTCCTGCTGGAGTTCGTGACCGCCGCCGGGATCACTCTCGGCATGGACGAGCTGTACAAGGGAT
CAATTGCACCATCACCATCACCACTAATTAATTAAGCCAGCACAGTGGTCGACCCTGTGGAATGTGTGTC
AGTTAGGGTGTGGAAAGTCCCCAGGCTCCCCAGCAGGCAGAAGTATGCAAAGCATGCATCTCAATTAGTC
AGCAACCAGGTGTGGAAAGTCCCCAGGCTCCCCAGCAGGCAGAAGTATGCAAAGCATGCATCTCAATTAG
TCAGCAACCATAGTCCCGCCCCTAACTCCGCCCATCCCGCCCCTAACTCCGCCCAGTTCCGCCCATTCTC
CGCCCCATGGCTGACTAATTTTTTTTATTTATGCAGAGGCCGAGGCCGCCTCGGCCTCTGAGCTATTCCA
GAAGTAGTGAGGAGGCTTTTTTGGAGGCCTAGGCTTTTGCAAAAAGCTTACCATGACCGAGTACAAGCCC
ACGGTGCGCCTCGCCACCCGCGACGACGTCCCCAGGGCCGTACGCACCCTCGCCGCCGCGTTCGCCGACT
ACCCCGCCACGCGCCACACCGTCGATCCGGACCGCCACATCGAGCGGGTCACCGAGCTGCAAGAACTCTT
CCTCACGCGCGTCGGGCTCGACATCGGCAAGGTGTGGGTCGCGGACGACGGCGCCGCGGTGGCGGTCTGG
ACCACGCCGGAGAGCGTCGAAGCGGGGGCGGTGTTCGCCGAGATCGGCCCGCGCATGGCCGAGTTGAGCG
GTTCCCGGCTGGCCGCGCAGCAACAGATGGAAGGCCTCCTGGCGCCGCACCGGCCCAAGGAGCCCGCGTG
GTTCCTGGCCACCGTCGGCGTCTCGCCCGACCACCAGGGCAAGGGTCTGGGCAGCGCCGTCGTGCTCCCC
GGAGTGGAGGCGGCCGAGCGCGCCGGGGTGCCCGCCTTCCTGGAGACCTCCGCGCCCCGCAACCTCCCCT
TCTACGAGCGGCTCGGCTTCACCGTCACCGCCGACGTCGAGGTGCCCGAAGGACCGCGCACCTGGTGCAT
GACCCGCAAGCCCGGTGCCTGACGCCCGCCCCACGACCCGCAGCGCCCGACCGAAAGGAGCGCACGACCC
CATGCATCGATAAAATAAAAGATTTTATTTAGTCTCCAGAAAAAGGGGGGAATGAAAGACCCCACCTGTA
GGTTTGGCAAGCTAGCTTAAGTAACGCCATTTTGCAAGGCATGGAAAAATACATAACTGAGAATAGAGAA
GTTCAGATCAAGGTCAGGAACAGATGGAACAGCTGAATATGGGCCAAACAGGATATCTGTGGTAAGCAGT
TCCTGCCCCGGCTCAGGGCCAAGAACAGATGGAACAGCTGAATATGGGCCAAACAGGATATCTGTGGTAA
GCAGTTCCTGCCCCGGCTCAGGGCCAAGAACAGATGGTCCCCAGATGCGGTCCAGCCCTCAGCAGTTTCT
AGAGAACCATCAGATGTTTCCAGGGTGCCCCAAGGACCTGAAATGACCCTGTGCCTTATTTGAACTAACC
AATCAGTTCGCTTCTCGCTTCTGTTCGCGCGCTTCTGCTCCCCGAGCTCAATAAAAGAGCCCACAACCCC
TCACTCGGGGCGCCAGTCCTCCGATTGACTGAGTCGCCCGGGTACCCGTGTATCCAATAAACCCTCTTGC
AGTTGCATCCGACTTGTGGTCTCGCTGTTCCTTGGGAGGGTCTCCTCTGAGTGATTGACTACCCGTCAGC
GGGGGTCTTTCACATGCAGCATGTATCAAAATTAATTTGGTTTTTTTTCTTAAGTATTTACATTAAATGG
CCATAGTTGCATTAATGAATCGGCCAACGCGCGGGGAGAGGCGGTTTGCGTATTGGGCGCTCTTCCGCTT
CCTCGCTCACTGACTCGCTGCGCTCGGTCGTTCGGCTGCGGCGAGCGGTATCAGCTCACTCAAAGGCGGT
AATACGGTTATCCACAGAATCAGGGGATAACGCAGGAAAGAACATGTGAGCAAAAGGCCAGCAAAAGGCC
AGGAACCGTAAAAAGGCCGCGTTGCTGGCGTTTTTCCATAGGCTCCGCCCCCCTGACGAGCATCACAAAA
ATCGACGCTCAAGTCAGAGGTGGCGAAACCCGACAGGACTATAAAGATACCAGGCGTTTCCCCCTGGAAG
CTCCCTCGTGCGCTCTCCTGTTCCGACCCTGCCGCTTACCGGATACCTGTCCGCCTTTCTCCCTTCGGGA
AGCGTGGCGCTTTCTCATAGCTCACGCTGTAGGTATCTCAGTTCGGTGTAGGTCGTTCGCTCCAAGCTGG
GCTGT
Features (pLannotate 1.2.2; 13 found; start..end, strand, type, name):
    496..1356    -  CDS            AmpR: β-lactamase; bla; confers resistance to ampicillin, carbenicillin, and related antibiotics
   1357..1461    -  promoter       AmpR promoter: bla
   1492..1961    +  LTR            LTR: long terminal repeat from Moloney murine leukemia virus
   2085..2359    +  misc_feature   MESV Ψ (fragment): packaging signal of murine embryonic stem cell virus
   2426..2803    +  CDS            gag (truncated) (fragment): truncated Moloney murine leukemia virus (MMLV) gag gene lacking the start codon
   2990..3706    +  CDS            mEGFP: mEGFP is a basic (constitutively fluorescent) green fluorescent protein published in 2002, derived from Aequorea victoria. It has moderate acid sensitivity.
   3717..3733    +  CDS            6xHis (fragment): 6xHis affinity tag
   3774..4103    +  promoter       SV40 promoter: SV40 enhancer and early promoter
   4113..4712    +  CDS            PuroR: puromycin N-acetyltransferase; pac from Streptomyces alboniger; confers resistance to puromycin
   4811..4932    +  LTR            3' LTR (ΔU3) (fragment): self-inactivating 3' long terminal repeat (LTR) from Moloney murine leukemia virus
   4933..5402    +  LTR            LTR: long terminal repeat from Moloney murine leukemia virus
   5468..5520    -  CDS            lacI (fragment): lac repressor; lacI; The lac repressor binds to the lac operator to inhibit transcription in E. coli. This inhibition can be relieved by adding lactose or isopropyl-β-D-thiogalactopyranoside (IPTG).
   5703..336     -  rep_origin     ori (across the origin): high-copy-number ColE1/pMB1/pBR322/pUC origin of replication
