[The description below was written by a language model from this plasmid's Addgene catalogue record and pLannotate feature annotations shown in this document.]
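Description:
pBABE-LynG is a Moloney murine leukemia virus-based retroviral expression vector built on the pBABE-puro backbone, about 6 kb in total. It delivers and stably expresses a membrane-anchored green fluorescent probe in mammalian cells. In bacteria it replicates from a high-copy ColE1/pUC-type origin and is selected with ampicillin through the β-lactamase gene and its native promoter.

The retroviral cassette is flanked by MoMLV long terminal repeats. Downstream of the 5′ LTR lie a packaging signal and a truncated gag segment lacking its start codon, which together support efficient encapsidation of the vector RNA when the plasmid is introduced into a packaging cell line. The LynG insert (774 bp, cloned between EcoRI and PacI sites that remain intact) encodes the first 16 amino acids of mouse Lyn kinase fused at their C terminus to eGFP. This N-terminal Lyn segment is commonly used as a lipid-modified anchor that targets a fusion partner to the plasma membrane. The record names no dedicated promoter for the insert. Its position matches the usual pBABE arrangement, in which the 5′ LTR drives transcription.

The automated annotation labels the fluorescent protein as mEGFP rather than eGFP. It also detects a partial 6xHis match just after the coding region, which the catalogue entry does not mention. An SV40 enhancer/early promoter downstream drives puromycin N-acetyltransferase, allowing selection of transduced cells. The small lacI fragment is probably a backbone remnant.

According to the record, the construct expresses the LynG probe. The associated publication concerns a method for determining the degree of labeling, used for staining optimization and molecular counting.
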