Addgene plasmid #206867: pBABE-LynG
Purpose: Expression of LynG probe - LynAnchor-eGFP
Depositing lab: Dirk-Peter Herten. Depositing organization: University of Birmingham. Publication: ProDOL: a general method to determine the degree of labeling for staining optimization and molecular counting. Tashev SA, Euchner J, Yserentant K, Hanselmann S, Hild F, Chmielewicz W, Hummert J, Schworer F, Tsopoulidis N, Germer S, Sassmannshausen Z, Fackler OT, Klingmuller U, Herten DP. Nat Methods. 2024 Sep;21(9):1708-1715. doi: 10.1038/s41592-024-02376-6. Epub 2024 Aug 8. PubMed 39117875.
Backbone
  Vector backbone: pBABE-puro (Plasmid #1764)
  Backbone manufacturer: addgene
  Backbone size w/o insert (bp): 5086
  Total vector size (bp): 5954
  Modifications to backbone: LynG insert
  Vector type: Mammalian Expression, Retroviral
  Selectable markers: Puromycin
Growth in bacteria
  Bacterial resistance: Ampicillin, 100 μg/mL
  Growth temperature: 37°C
  Growth strain: NEB Stable
  Growth instructions: This plasmid has been stored as a glycerol stock in NEB stable cells to reduce recombination, however the Herten Lab uses DH5alpha without issue.
  Copy number: High Copy
Gene/Insert
  Gene/Insert name: LynG (alt name: LynAnchor-eGFP)
  Species: M. musculus (mouse); Aequorea victoria
  Insert size (bp): 774
  Mutation: Contains Lyn amino acids 1-16
  GenBank ID: NM_001111096.2 AAB02572.1
  Tag / fusion protein: eGFP (C terminal on insert)
  Cloning method: Restriction Enzyme; 5′ cloning site EcoRI (not destroyed); 3′ cloning site PacI (not destroyed)
  Sequencing primers: 5′ -; 3′ -
Terms and licenses: Academic/Nonprofit Terms; Industry Terms: Not Available to Industry
How to cite: pBABE-LynG was a gift from Dirk-Peter Herten (Addgene plasmid # 206867 ; http://n2t.net/addgene:206867 ; RRID:Addgene_206867)
